Addgene plasmid #67830: pcDNA3-rxRFP
Purpose: Redox-Sensitive Red Fluorescent Protein
Depositing lab: Huiwang Ai. Depositing organization: University of California, Riverside. Publication: Monitoring redox dynamics in living cells with a redox-sensitive red fluorescent protein. Fan Y, Chen Z, Ai HW. Anal Chem. 2015 Mar 3;87(5):2802-10. doi: 10.1021/ac5041988. Epub 2015 Feb 20. PubMed 25666702.
Backbone
  Vector backbone: pcDNA3
  Backbone size w/o insert (bp): 5400
  Vector type: Mammalian Expression
  Selectable markers: Neomycin (select with G418)
Growth in bacteria
  Bacterial resistance: Ampicillin, 100 μg/mL
  Growth temperature: 37°C
  Growth strain: DH10B
  Copy number: High Copy
Gene/Insert
  Gene/Insert name: Redox-Sensitive Red Fluorescent Protein (alt name: rxRFP)
  Species: Synthetic
  Insert size (bp): 931
  GenBank ID: KM598660
  Promoter: CMV
  Tag / fusion protein: His Tag (N terminal on insert)
  Cloning method: Restriction Enzyme; 5′ cloning site Hind III (not destroyed); 3′ cloning site EcoR I (not destroyed)
  Sequencing primers: 5′ CMV forward
Terms and licenses: Academic/Nonprofit Terms; Industry Terms: Not Available to Industry
How to cite: pcDNA3-rxRFP was a gift from Huiwang Ai (Addgene plasmid # 67830 ; http://n2t.net/addgene:67830 ; RRID:Addgene_67830)
