[The description below was written by a language model from this plasmid's Addgene catalogue record and pLannotate feature annotations shown in this document.]
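Description:
pcDNA3-rxRFP is a mammalian expression plasmid built on the pcDNA3 backbone that encodes rxRFP, a synthetic redox-sensitive red fluorescent protein. It is maintained in E. coli as a high-copy plasmid through a ColE1/pUC-type origin with ampicillin resistance (AmpR, β-lactamase), and it also carries an f1 origin for single-stranded DNA production. For selecting stably transfected mammalian cells, an SV40 early promoter drives the neomycin phosphotransferase gene followed by an SV40 polyadenylation signal, which allows G418 selection.

The sensor coding sequence was cloned between HindIII and EcoRI sites downstream of the CMV immediate-early enhancer and promoter, and transcripts are terminated by the bovine growth hormone poly(A) signal. T7 and SP6 phage promoters flank the cloning region. The catalogue lists an N-terminal His tag. The annotation is consistent with this, showing a short His-containing match followed by a T7 gene 10 leader and an Xpress epitope with an enterokinase site, a leader typical of bacterial expression vectors. The main fluorescent-protein region is annotated by similarity to HyPerRed, a red fluorescent peroxide indicator, which suggests a related red fluorescent protein scaffold.

The automated annotation also reports fragments matching human CRK between the fluorescent-protein match and the SP6 promoter. These are not mentioned in the catalogue entry. The sequenced plasmid is 6,666 nt, somewhat larger than the roughly 5.4 kb backbone plus the 931 bp insert, so extra sequence may be present downstream of the sensor, though the record does not explain it. Other small fragment hits (HIV-1 LTR, calmodulin-binding peptide, ble, lacI) are probably incidental similarity matches. The plasmid is intended for expressing rxRFP in living mammalian cells to monitor redox dynamics by red fluorescence.
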