Features (pLannotate 1.2.2; 27 found; start..end, strand, type, name):
    188..358     +  CDS            CRK (fragment): CRK_HUMAN - Experimental evidence at protein level: Swiss-Prot protein existence level 1. [Isoform Crk-II]: Regulates cell adhesion, spreading and migration (PubMed:31311869). Mediates attachment-induced MAPK8 activation, membrane ruffling and cell motility in a Rac-dependent manner. Involved in phagocytosis of apoptotic cells and cell motility via its interaction with DOCK1 and DOCK4 (PubMed:19004829). May regulate the EFNA5-EPHA3 signaling (By similarity). From Homo sapiens (Human).
    377..395     -  promoter       SP6 promoter: promoter for bacteriophage SP6 RNA polymerase
    421..645     +  polyA_signal   bGH poly(A) signal: bovine growth hormone polyadenylation signal
    649..670     +  promoter       SV40 promoter (fragment): SV40 enhancer and early promoter
    691..1119    +  rep_origin     f1 ori (sequence partly withheld): f1 bacteriophage origin of replication; arrow indicates direction of (+) strand synthesis
   1133..1462    +  promoter       SV40 promoter: SV40 enhancer and early promoter
   1529..2320    +  CDS            neo: KKA2_KLEPN - Also known as kan, nptII. Experimental evidence at protein level: Swiss-Prot protein existence level 1. Resistance to kanamycin, neomycin, paromomycin, ribostamycin, butirosin and gentamicin B. From Klebsiella pneumoniae.
   2344..2502    +  CDS            ble (fragment): BLE_KLEPN - Experimental evidence at protein level: Swiss-Prot protein existence level 1. Binding protein with a strong affinity to the bleomycin family of antibiotics. Binds to CL990; an antimitotic-antibiotic compound. From Klebsiella pneumoniae.
   2497..2618    +  polyA_signal   SV40 poly(A) signal: SV40 polyadenylation signal
   2691..2707    -  protein_bind   lac operator: The lac repressor binds to the lac operator to inhibit transcription in E. coli. This inhibition can be relieved by adding lactose or isopropyl-β-D-thiogalactopyranoside (IPTG). lac repressor encoded by lacI
   2715..2745    -  promoter       lac promoter: promoter for the E. coli lac operon
   2760..2781    -  protein_bind   CAP binding site: CAP binding activates transcription in the presence of cAMP. E. coli catabolite activator protein
   2794..2886    -  CDS            lacI (fragment): lac repressor; lacI; The lac repressor binds to the lac operator to inhibit transcription in E. coli. This inhibition can be relieved by adding lactose or isopropyl-β-D-thiogalactopyranoside (IPTG).
   3069..3657    -  rep_origin     ori: high-copy-number ColE1/pMB1/pBR322/pUC origin of replication
   3828..4688    -  CDS            AmpR: β-lactamase; bla; confers resistance to ampicillin, carbenicillin, and related antibiotics
   4689..4793    -  promoter       AmpR promoter: bla
   4852..4904    -  misc_feature   bom (fragment): basis of mobility region from pBR322
   5059..5438    +  enhancer       CMV enhancer: human cytomegalovirus immediate early enhancer
   5439..5642    +  promoter       CMV promoter: human cytomegalovirus (CMV) immediate early promoter
   5638..5671    +  LTR            5' LTR (truncated) (fragment): truncated 5' long terminal repeat (LTR) from HIV-1
   5687..5705    +  promoter       T7 promoter: promoter for bacteriophage T7 RNA polymerase
   5740..5760    +  CDS            capTEV™ (fragment): composite tag for in vivo biotinylation, TEV protease cleavage, and 6xHis tagging
   5761..5793    +  CDS            T7 tag (gene 10 leader): leader peptide from bacteriophage T7 gene 10 promotes efficient translation in E. coli
   5797..5820    +  CDS            Xpress™ tag: Xpress™ epitope tag, including an enterokinase recognition and cleavage site
   5848..5868    +  CDS            calmodulin-binding peptide (fragment): calmodulin-binding peptide from avian smooth muscle myosin light chain kinase
   5874..6600    +  CDS            HyPerRed (fragment): red fluorescent genetically encoded indicator for H2O2 ()
   6602..163     +  CDS            CRK (fragment) (across the origin): CRK_HUMAN - Experimental evidence at protein level: Swiss-Prot protein existence level 1. [Isoform Crk-II]: Regulates cell adhesion, spreading and migration (PubMed:31311869). Mediates attachment-induced MAPK8 activation, membrane ruffling and cell motility in a Rac-dependent manner. Involved in phagocytosis of apoptotic cells and cell motility via its interaction with DOCK1 and DOCK4 (PubMed:19004829). May regulate the EFNA5-EPHA3 signaling (By similarity). From Homo sapiens (Human).
>Addgene plasmid #67830 | pcDNA3-rxRFP | addgene full sequence | sequence record 287406 | Addgene NGS Result
TGTTAGGGCATTGTTCGACTTTAACGGAAATGACGAGGAAGATTTACCATTTAAGAAAGGGGATATCCTA
CGTATAAGAGATAAACCCGAGGAACAATGGTGGAATGCGGAAGACAGTGAAGGTAAGCGAGGCATGATTC
CGGTGCCTTACGTAGAGAAATATTAACTCGAGGGCGGCAGCGGCGGCGCTGAGTATGTTAGGGCATTGTT
CGACTTTAACGGAAATGACGAGGAAGATTTACCATTTAAGAAAGGGGATATCCTACGTATAAGAGATAAA
CCCGAGGAACAATGGTGGAATGCGGAAGACAGTGAAGGTAAGCGAGGCATGATTCCGGTGCCTTACGTAG
AGAAATATTAATCTAGAGGGCCCTATTCTATAGTGTCACCTAAATGCTAGAGCTCGCTGATCAGCCTCGA
CTGTGCCTTCTAGTTGCCAGCCATCTGTTGTTTGCCCCTCCCCCGTGCCTTCCTTGACCCTGGAAGGTGC
CACTCCCACTGTCCTTTCCTAATAAAATGAGGAAATTGCATCGCATTGTCTGAGTAGGTGTCATTCTATT
CTGGGGGGTGGGGTGGGGCAGGACAGCAAGGGGGAGGATTGGGAAGACAATAGCAGGCATGCTGGGGATG
CGGTGGGCTCTATGGCTTCTGAGGCGGAAAGAACCAGCTGGGGCTCTAGGGGGTATCCCC
[124 nt withheld, positions 691-814]
C
[91 nt withheld, positions 816-906]
A
[49 nt withheld, positions 908-956]
CCTTTGACGTTGGAGTCCACGTTCTTT
[37 nt withheld, positions 984-1020]
ACCCTATCTCGGTCTATTCTTTTGATTTATAAGGGATTTTGCCGATTTCGGCCTATTGGTTAAAAAATGA
GCTGATTTAACAAAAATTTAACGCGAATTAATTCTGTGGAATGTGTGTCAGTTAGGGTGTGGAAAGTCCC
CAGGCTCCCCAGCAGGCAGAAGTATGCAAAGCATGCATCTCAATTAGTCAGCAACCAGGTGTGGAAAGTC
CCCAGGCTCCCCAGCAGGCAGAAGTATGCAAAGCATGCATCTCAATTAGTCAGCAACCATAGTCCCGCCC
CTAACTCCGCCCATCCCGCCCCTAACTCCGCCCAGTTCCGCCCATTCTCCGCCCCATGGCTGACTAATTT
TTTTTATTTATGCAGAGGCCGAGGCCGCCTCTGCCTCTGAGCTATTCCAGAAGTAGTGAGGAGGCTTTTT
TGGAGGCCTAGGCTTTTGCAAAAAGCTCCCGGGAGCTTGTATATCCATTTTCGGATCTGATCAAGAGACA
GGATGAGGATCGTTTCGCATGATTGAACAAGATGGATTGCACGCAGGTTCTCCGGCCGCTTGGGTGGAGA
GGCTATTCGGCTATGACTGGGCACAACAGACAATCGGCTGCTCTGATGCCGCCGTGTTCCGGCTGTCAGC
GCAGGGGCGCCCGGTTCTTTTTGTCAAGACCGACCTGTCCGGTGCCCTGAATGAACTGCAGGACGAGGCA
GCGCGGCTATCGTGGCTGGCCACGACGGGCGTTCCTTGCGCAGCTGTGCTCGACGTTGTCACTGAAGCGG
GAAGGGACTGGCTGCTATTGGGCGAAGTGCCGGGGCAGGATCTCCTGTCATCTCACCTTGCTCCTGCCGA
GAAAGTATCCATCATGGCTGATGCAATGCGGCGGCTGCATACGCTTGATCCGGCTACCTGCCCATTCGAC
CACCAAGCGAAACATCGCATCGAGCGAGCACGTACTCGGATGGAAGCCGGTCTTGTCGATCAGGATGATC
TGGACGAAGAGCATCAGGGGCTCGCGCCAGCCGAACTGTTCGCCAGGCTCAAGGCGCGCATGCCCGACGG
CGAGGATCTCGTCGTGACCCATGGCGATGCCTGCTTGCCGAATATCATGGTGGAAAATGGCCGCTTTTCT
GGATTCATCGACTGTGGCCGGCTGGGTGTGGCGGACCGCTATCAGGACATAGCGTTGGCTACCCGTGATA
TTGCTGAAGAGCTTGGCGGCGAATGGGCTGACCGCTTCCTCGTGCTTTACGGTATCGCCGCTCCCGATTC
GCAGCGCATCGCCTTCTATCGCCTTCTTGACGAGTTCTTCTGAGCGGGACTCTGGGGTTCGAAATGACCG
ACCAAGCGACGCCCAACCTGCCATCACGAGATTTCGATTCCACCGCCGCCTTCTATGAAAGGTTGGGCTT
CGGAATCGTTTTCCGGGACGCCGGCTGGATGATCCTCCAGCGCGGGGATCTCATGCTGGAGTTCTTCGCC
CACCCCAACTTGTTTATTGCAGCTTATAATGGTTACAAATAAAGCAATAGCATCACAAATTTCACAAATA
AAGCATTTTTTTCACTGCATTCTAGTTGTGGTTTGTCCAAACTCATCAATGTATCTTATCATGTCTGTAT
ACCGTCGACCTCTAGCTAGAGCTTGGCGTAATCATGGTCATAGCTGTTTCCTGTGTGAAATTGTTATCCG
CTCACAATTCCACACAACATACGAGCCGGAAGCATAAAGTGTAAAGCCTGGGGTGCCTAATGAGTGAGCT
AACTCACATTAATTGCGTTGCGCTCACTGCCCGCTTTCCAGTCGGGAAACCTGTCGTGCCAGCTGCATTA
ATGAATCGGCCAACGCGCGGGGAGAGGCGGTTTGCGTATTGGGCGCTCTTCCGCTTCCTCGCTCACTGAC
TCGCTGCGCTCGGTCGTTCGGCTGCGGCGAGCGGTATCAGCTCACTCAAAGGCGGTAATACGGTTATCCA
CAGAATCAGGGGATAACGCAGGAAAGAACATGTGAGCAAAAGGCCAGCAAAAGGCCAGGAACCGTAAAAA
GGCCGCGTTGCTGGCGTTTTTCCATAGGCTCCGCCCCCCTGACGAGCATCACAAAAATCGACGCTCAAGT
CAGAGGTGGCGAAACCCGACAGGACTATAAAGATACCAGGCGTTTCCCCCTGGAAGCTCCCTCGTGCGCT
CTCCTGTTCCGACCCTGCCGCTTACCGGATACCTGTCCGCCTTTCTCCCTTCGGGAAGCGTGGCGCTTTC
TCATAGCTCACGCTGTAGGTATCTCAGTTCGGTGTAGGTCGTTCGCTCCAAGCTGGGCTGTGTGCACGAA
CCCCCCGTTCAGCCCGACCGCTGCGCCTTATCCGGTAACTATCGTCTTGAGTCCAACCCGGTAAGACACG
ACTTATCGCCACTGGCAGCAGCCACTGGTAACAGGATTAGCAGAGCGAGGTATGTAGGCGGTGCTACAGA
GTTCTTGAAGTGGTGGCCTAACTACGGCTACACTAGAAGAACAGTATTTGGTATCTGCGCTCTGCTGAAG
CCAGTTACCTTCGGAAAAAGAGTTGGTAGCTCTTGATCCGGCAAACAAACCACCGCTGGTAGCGGTGGTT
TTTTTGTTTGCAAGCAGCAGATTACGCGCAGAAAAAAAGGATCTCAAGAAGATCCTTTGATCTTTTCTAC
GGGGTCTGACGCTCAGTGGAACGAAAACTCACGTTAAGGGATTTTGGTCATGAGATTATCAAAAAGGATC
TTCACCTAGATCCTTTTAAATTAAAAATGAAGTTTTAAATCAATCTAAAGTATATATGAGTAAACTTGGT
CTGACAGTTACCAATGCTTAATCAGTGAGGCACCTATCTCAGCGATCTGTCTATTTCGTTCATCCATAGT
TGCCTGACTCCCCGTCGTGTAGATAACTACGATACGGGAGGGCTTACCATCTGGCCCCAGTGCTGCAATG
ATACCGCGAGACCCACGCTCACCGGCTCCAGATTTATCAGCAATAAACCAGCCAGCCGGAAGGGCCGAGC
GCAGAAGTGGTCCTGCAACTTTATCCGCCTCCATCCAGTCTATTAATTGTTGCCGGGAAGCTAGAGTAAG
TAGTTCGCCAGTTAATAGTTTGCGCAACGTTGTTGCCATTGCTACAGGCATCGTGGTGTCACGCTCGTCG
TTTGGTATGGCTTCATTCAGCTCCGGTTCCCAACGATCAAGGCGAGTTACATGATCCCCCATGTTGTGCA
AAAAAGCGGTTAGCTCCTTCGGTCCTCCGATCGTTGTCAGAAGTAAGTTGGCCGCAGTGTTATCACTCAT
GGTTATGGCAGCACTGCATAATTCTCTTACTGTCATGCCATCCGTAAGATGCTTTTCTGTGACTGGTGAG
TACTCAACCAAGTCATTCTGAGAATAGTGTATGCGGCGACCGAGTTGCTCTTGCCCGGCGTCAATACGGG
ATAATACCGCGCCACATAGCAGAACTTTAAAAGTGCTCATCATTGGAAAACGTTCTTCGGGGCGAAAACT
CTCAAGGATCTTACCGCTGTTGAGATCCAGTTCGATGTAACCCACTCGTGCACCCAACTGATCTTCAGCA
TCTTTTACTTTCACCAGCGTTTCTGGGTGAGCAAAAACAGGAAGGCAAAATGCCGCAAAAAAGGGAATAA
GGGCGACACGGAAATGTTGAATACTCATACTCTTCCTTTTTCAATATTATTGAAGCATTTATCAGGGTTA
TTGTCTCATGAGCGGATACATATTTGAATGTATTTAGAAAAATAAACAAATAGGGGTTCCGCGCACATTT
CCCCGAAAAGTGCCACCTGACGTCGACGGATCGGGAGATCTCCCGATCCCCTATGGTGCACTCTCAGTAC
AATCTGCTCTGATGCCGCATAGTTAAGCCAGTATCTGCTCCCTGCTTGTGTGTTGGAGGTCGCTGAGTAG
TGCGCGAGCAAAATTTAAGCTACAACAAGGCAAGGCTTGACCGACAATTGCATGAAGAATCTGCTTAGGG
TTAGGCGTTTTGCGCTGCTTCGCGATGTACGGGCCAGATATACGCGTTGACATTGATTATTGACTAGTTA
TTAATAGTAATCAATTACGGGGTCATTAGTTCATAGCCCATATATGGAGTTCCGCGTTACATAACTTACG
GTAAATGGCCCGCCTGGCTGACCGCCCAACGACCCCCGCCCATTGACGTCAATAATGACGTATGTTCCCA
TAGTAACGCCAATAGGGACTTTCCATTGACGTCAATGGGTGGAGTATTTACGGTAAACTGCCCACTTGGC
AGTACATCAAGTGTATCATATGCCAAGTACGCCCCCTATTGACGTCAATGACGGTAAATGGCCCGCCTGG
CATTATGCCCAGTACATGACCTTATGGGACTTTCCTACTTGGCAGTACATCTACGTATTAGTCATCGCTA
TTACCATGGTGATGCGGTTTTGGCAGTACATCAATGGGCGTGGATAGCGGTTTGACTCACGGGGATTTCC
AAGTCTCCACCCCATTGACGTCAATGGGAGTTTGTTTTGGCACCAAAATCAACGGGACTTTCCAAAATGT
CGTAACAACTCCGCCCCATTGACGCAAATGGGCGGTAGGCGTGTACGGTGGGAGGTCTATATAAGCAGAG
CTCTCTGGCTAACTAGAGAACCCACTGCTTACTGGCTTATCGAAATTAATACGACTCACTATAGGGAGAC
CCAAGCTTGCCGCCACCATGGGAGGTTCTCATCATCATCATCATCATGGTATGGCTAGCATGACTGGTGG
ACAGCAAATGGGTCGGGATCTGTACGACGATGACGATAAGGATCCGAGCTCGAGCGAGCTTAGTTGCGCT
ATAGGTCGGCTGAGCTCACCCGTGGTTTCCGAGCGGATGTACCCCGAGGACGGCGCCCTGAAGAGCGAGA
TCAAGAAGGGGCTGAGGCTGAAGGACGGCGGCCACTACGCCGCCGAGGTCAAGACCACCTACAAGGCCAA
GAAGCCCGTGCAGCTGCCCGGCGCCTACATCGTCGACATCAAGTTGGACATCGTGTCCCACAACGAGGAC
TACACCATCGTGGAACAGTGCGAACGCGCCGAGGGCCGCCACTCCACCGGCGACATGGACGAGCTGTACA
AGGGAGGTACAGGCGGGAGTCTGGTGAGCAAGGGCGAGGAGGATAACATGGCCATCATCAAGGAGTTCAT
GCGCTTCAAGGTGCACATGGAGGGCTCCGTGAACGGCCACGAGTTCGAGATCGAGGGCGAGGGCGAGGGC
CGCCCCTACGAGGCCTTTCAGACCGCTAAGCTGAAGGTGACCAAGGGTGGCCCCCTGCCCTTCGCCTGGG
ACATCCTGTCCCCTCAGTTCATGTACGGCTCCAAGGCCTACATTAAGCACCCAGCCGACATCCCCGACTA
CTTCAAGCTGTCCTTCCCCGAGGGCTTCAGGTGGGAGCGCGTGATGAACTTCGAGGACGGCGGCATTATT
CACGTTAACCAGGACTCCTCCCTGCAGGACGGCGTATTCATCTACAAGGTGAAGCTGCGCGGCACCAACT
TCCCCCCCGACGGCCCCGTAATGCAGAAGAAGACCATGGGCTGGGAGGCTACGCGTGACCAAAGGTGCTG
CAGTGTGGCTTAAGCTGGAATTCGGCGGCAGCGGCGGCGCTGAGTA
