>Addgene plasmid #67830 | pcDNA3-rxRFP | addgene partial sequence | sequence record 123285 | CMV-F 5'-CGCAAATGGGCGGTAGGCGTG-3'
ACTAGAGAACCCACTGCTTACTGGCTTATCGAAATTAATACGACTCACTATAGGGAGACCCAAGCTTGCC
GCCACCATGGGAGGTTCTCATCATCATCATCATCATGGTATGGCTAGCATGACTGGTGGACAGCAAATGG
GTCGGGATCTGTACGACGATGACGATAAGGATCCGAGCTCGAGCGAGCTTAGTTGCGCTATAGGTCGGCT
GAGCTCACCCGTGGTTTCCGAGCGGATGTACCCCGAGGACGGCGCCCTGAAGAGCGAGATCAAGAAGGGG
CTGAGGCTGAAGGACGGCGGCCACTACGCCGCCGAGGTCAAGACCACCTACAAGGCCAAGAAGCCCGTGC
AGCTGCCCGGCGCCTACATCGTCGACATCAAGTTGGACATCGTGTCCCACAACGAGGACTACACCATCGT
GGAACAGTGCGAACGCGCCGAGGGCCGCCACTCCACCGGCGACATGGACGAGCTGTACAAGGGAGGTACA
GGCGGGAGTCTGGTGAGCAAGGGCGAGGAGGATAACATGGCCATCATCAAGGAGTTCATGCGCTTCAAGG
TGCACATGGAGGGCTCCGTGAACGGCCACGAGTTCGAGATCGAGGGCGAGGGCGAGGGCCGCCCCTACGA
GGCCTTTCAGACCGCTAAGCTGAAGGTGACCAAGGGTGGCCCCCTGCCCTTCGCCTGGGACATCCTGTCC
CCTCAGTTCATGTACGGCTCCAAGGCCTACATTAAGCACCCAGCCGACATCCCCGACTACTTCAAGCTGT
CCTTCCCCGAGGGCTTCAGGTGGGAGCGCGTGATGAACTTCGAGGACGGCGGCATTATTCACGTTAACCA
GGACTCCTCCCTGCAGGACGGCGTATTCATCTACAAGGTGAAGCTGCGCGGCACCAACTT
