>Addgene plasmid #67830 | pcDNA3-rxRFP | addgene partial sequence | sequence record 123286 | BGH-rev 5'-TAGAAGGCACAGTCGAGG-3'
CTATAGAATAGGGCCCTCTAGATTAATATTTCTCTACGTAAGGCACCGGAATCATGCCTCGCTTACCTTC
ACTGTCTTCCGCATTCCACCATTGTTCCTCGGGTTTATCTCTTATACGTAGGATATCCCCTTTCTTAAAT
GGTAAATCTTCCTCGTCATTTCCGTTAAAGTCGAACAATGCCCTAACATACTCAGCGCCGCCGCTGCCGC
CCTCGAGTTAATATTTCTCTACGTAAGGCACCGGAATCATGCCTCGCTTACCTTCACTGTCTTCCGCATT
CCACCATTGTTCCTCGGGTTTATCTCTTATACGTAGGATATCCCCTTTCTTAAATGGTAAATCTTCCTCG
TCATTTCCGTTAAAGTCGAACAATGCCCTAACATACTCAGCGCCGCCGCTGCCGCCGAATTCCAGCTTAA
GCCACACTGCAGCACCTTTGGTCACGCGTAGCCTCCCAGCCCATGGTCTTCTTCTGCATTACGGGGCCGT
CGGGGGGGAAGTTGGTGCCGCGCAGCTTCACCTTGTAGATGAATACGCCGTCCTGCAGGGAGGAGTCCTG
GTTAACGTGAATAATGCCGCCGTCCTCGAAGTTCATCACGCGCTCCCACCTGAAGCCCTCGGGGAAGGAC
AGCTTGAAGTAGTCGGGGATGTCGGCTGGGTGCTTAATGTAGGCCTTGGAGCCGTACATGAACTGAGGGG
ACAGGATGTCCCAGGCGAAGGGCAGGGGGCCACCCTTGGTCACCTTCAGCTTAGCGGTCTGAAAGGCCTC
GTAGGGGCGGCCCTCGCCCTCGCCCTCGATCTCGAACTCGTGGCCGTTCACGGAGCCCTCCATGTGCACC
TTGAAGCGCA
