>Addgene plasmid #67830 | pcDNA3-rxRFP | depositor partial sequence | sequence record 126525 | pcDNA3-rxRFP sequence 931 bps
AAGCTTGCCGCCACCATGGGAGGTTCTCATCATCATCATCATCATGGTATGGCTAGCATGACTGGTGGAC
AGCAAATGGGTCGGGATCTGTACGACGATGACGATAAGGATCCGAGCTCGAGCGAGCTTAGTTGCGCTAT
AGGTCGGCTGAGCTCACCCGTGGTTTCCGAGCGGATGTACCCCGAGGACGGCGCCCTGAAGAGCGAGATC
AAGAAGGGGCTGAGGCTGAAGGACGGCGGCCACTACGCCGCCGAGGTCAAGACCACCTACAAGGCCAAGA
AGCCCGTGCAGCTGCCCGGCGCCTACATCGTCGACATCAAGTTGGACATCGTGTCCCACAACGAGGACTA
CACCATCGTGGAACAGTGCGAACGCGCCGAGGGCCGCCACTCCACCGGCGACATGGACGAGCTGTACAAG
GGAGGTACAGGCGGGAGTCTGGTGAGCAAGGGCGAGGAGGATAACATGGCCATCATCAAGGAGTTCATGC
GCTTCAAGGTGCACATGGAGGGCTCCGTGAACGGCCACGAGTTCGAGATCGAGGGCGAGGGCGAGGGCCG
CCCCTACGAGGCCTTTCAGACCGCTAAGCTGAAGGTGACCAAGGGTGGCCCCCTGCCCTTCGCCTGGGAC
ATCCTGTCCCCTCAGTTCATGTACGGCTCCAAGGCCTACATTAAGCACCCAGCCGACATCCCCGACTACT
TCAAGCTGTCCTTCCCCGAGGGCTTCAGGTGGGAGCGCGTGATGAACTTCGAGGACGGCGGCATTATTCA
CGTTAACCAGGACTCCTCCCTGCAGGACGGCGTATTCATCTACAAGGTGAAGCTGCGCGGCACCAACTTC
CCCCCCGACGGCCCCGTAATGCAGAAGAAGACCATGGGCTGGGAGGCTACGCGTGACCAAAGGTGCTGCA
GTGTGGCTTAAGCTGGAATTC
